>Addgene plasmid #180679 | pMYT026 | addgene full sequence | sequence record 369363 | Addgene NGS Result
GGCCAGGAACCGTAAAAAGGCCGCGTTGCTGGCGTTTTTCCATAGGCTCCGCCCCCCTGACGAGCATCAC
AAAAATCGACGCTCAAGTCAGAGGTGGCGAAACCCGACAGGACTATAAAGATACCAGGCGTTTCCCCCTG
GAAGCTCCCTCGTGCGCTCTCCTGTTCCGACCCTGCCGCTTACCGGATACCTGTCCGCCTTTCTCCCTTC
GGGAAGCGTGGCGCTTTCTCATAGCTCACGCTGTAGGTATCTCAGTTCGGTGTAGGTCGTTCGCTCCAAG
CTGGGCTGTGTGCACGAACCCCCCGTTCAGCCCGACCGCTGCGCCTTATCCGGTAACTATCGTCTTGAGT
CCAACCCGGTAAGACACGACTTATCGCCACTGGCAGCAGCCACTGGTAACAGGATTAGCAGAGCGAGGTA
TGTAGGCGGTGCTACAGAGTTCTTGAAGTGGTGGCCTAACTACGGCTACACTAGAAGAACAGTATTTGGT
ATCTGCGCTCTGCTGAAGCCAGTTACCTTCGGAAAAAGAGTTGGTAGCTCTTGATCCGGCAAACAAACCA
CCGCTGGTAGCGGTGGTTTTTTTGTTTGCAAGCAGCAGATTACGCGCAGAAAAAAAGGATCTCAAGAAGA
TCCTTTGATCTTTTCTACGGGGTCTGACGCTCAGTGGAACGAAAACTCACGTTAAGGGATTTTGGTCATG
ATTGATCGGGCACGTAAGAGGTTCCAACTTTCACCATAATGAAATAAGATCACTACCGGGCGTATTTTTT
GAGTTATCGAGATTTTCAGGAGCTAAGGAAGCTAAAATGGAGAAAAAAATCACTGGATATACCACCGTTG
ATATATCCCAATGGCATCGTAAAGAACATTTTGAGGCATTTCAGTCAGTTGCTCAATGTACCTATAACCA
GACCGTTCAGCTGGATATTACGGCCTTTTTAAAGACCGTAAAGAAAAATAAGCACAAGTTTTATCCGGCC
TTTATTCACATTCTTGCCCGCCTGATGAATGCTCATCCGGAATTTCGTATGGCAATGAAAGACGGTGAGC
TGGTGATATGGGATAGTGTTCACCCTTGTTACACCGTTTTCCATGAGCAAACTGAAACGTTTTCATCGCT
CTGGAGTGAATACCACGACGATTTCCGGCAGTTTCTACACATATATTCGCAAGATGTGGCGTGTTACGGT
GAAAACCTGGCCTATTTCCCTAAAGGGTTTATTGAGAATATGTTTTTCGTTTCAGCCAATCCCTGGGTGA
GTTTCACCAGTTTTGATTTAAACGTGGCCAATATGGACAACTTCTTCGCCCCCGTTTTCACCATGGGCAA
ATATTATACGCAAGGCGACAAGGTGCTGATGCCGCTGGCGATTCAGGTTCATCATGCCGTTTGTGATGGC
TTCCATGTCGGCAGAATGCTTAATGAATTACAACAGTACTGCGATGAGTGGCAGGGCGGGGCGTAATTTG
ATATCGAGCTCGCTTGGACTCCTGTTGATAGATCCAGTAATGACCTCAGAACTCCATCTGGATTTGTTCA
GAACGCTCGGTTGCCGCCGGGCGTTTTTTATTGGTCTGGTCTCACAGCGACCATTGACAAAATGCTTCAC
AACCCTGATGAATCGGACTGGGATAAATCAACATTTGGACTGTCGCCTGTTAAGATATAACTGAAAAAAG
AGGGGAATTTTTAGATACTGAAATGATATTTTAGAATAACCAGACTATATATAAGGATAAATTACAAAAA
ATTAACTAATAGATAAGATTTAAATATAAAAGATATGCAACTAGAAAAGTCTTATCAATCTCCCTCGAGT
TAGGATTGAGACCGACTACGGTTATCCACAGAATCAGGGGATAACGCAGGAAAGAACATGTGAGCAAAAG
GCCAGCAAAA
Features (pLannotate 1.2.2; 6 found; start..end, strand, type, name):
     37..625     -  rep_origin     ori: high-copy-number ColE1/pMB1/pBR322/pUC origin of replication
    709..806     +  promoter       cat promoter: promoter of the E. coli cat gene encoding chloramphenicol acetyltransferase
    807..1463    +  CDS            cat: CAT_ECOLX - Experimental evidence at protein level: Swiss-Prot protein existence level 1. This enzyme is an effector of chloramphenicol resistance in bacteria. From Escherichia coli. This protein is used as a marker in many commonly used cloning vectors, such as pACYC184.
   1537..1571    +  terminator     lambda t0 terminator: minimal transcription terminator from phage lambda (Scholtissek and Grosse, 1987)
   1587..1667    +  CDS            GRS2 (fragment): SYG2_YEAST - Experimental evidence at protein level: Swiss-Prot protein existence level 1. Catalyzes the ATP-dependent ligation of glycine to the 3'-end of its cognate tRNA, via the formation of an aminoacyl-adenylate intermediate (Gly-AMP) (PubMed:23816885). Also produces diadenosine tetraphosphate (Ap4A), a universal pleiotropic signaling molecule needed for cell regulation pathways, by direct condensation of 2 ATPs. Thereby, may play a special role in Ap4A homeostasis (By similarity). From Saccharomyces cerevisiae (strain ATCC 204508 / S288c) (Baker's yeast).
   1837..1889    -  rep_origin     RSF ori (fragment): Plasmids containing the RSF 1030 origin of replication can be propagated in E. coli cells that contain additional plasmids with compatible origins.
