[The description below was written by a language model from this plasmid's Addgene catalogue record and pLannotate feature annotations shown in this document.]
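Description:
pMYT026 is a small (about 1.9 kb) synthetic-biology part plasmid built on the pYTK001 entry-vector backbone. It stores the Saccharomyces cerevisiae TEF1 transcription terminator (tTEF1) as a Type 4 part for modular hierarchical assembly. It belongs to the Multiplex Yeast Toolkit (MYT) and is designed to be compatible with the Yeast Toolkit (YTK) MoClo standard, in which Type 4 is the position occupied by terminators, downstream of the promoter and coding-sequence parts in a transcription unit. The plasmid is maintained only in E. coli. It carries a high-copy ColE1/pUC-type origin of replication and a chloramphenicol acetyltransferase (cat) gene driven by its native promoter and followed by a lambda t0 terminator, giving chloramphenicol selection. It has no yeast origin or yeast selectable marker, as expected for a storage vector rather than a vector that functions in yeast.

The automated feature table does not label the terminator insert itself. The region following the resistance cassette instead contains a short hit annotated as a GRS2 coding fragment. This may reflect yeast genomic sequence adjacent to TEF1 that falls within the cloned terminator fragment, though the record does not confirm this. A brief match to an RSF origin fragment is also listed; it is too short to be a functional replicon and is probably an incidental similarity. The Type IIS restriction sites and overhangs that release the part during Golden Gate assembly are not annotated, and the cloning sites are recorded as unknown. In use, pMYT026 supplies tTEF1 in one-pot assemblies with other toolkit parts to build yeast expression cassettes and multigene constructs.
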