Addgene plasmid #180679: pMYT026
Purpose: Encodes tTEF1 as a Type 4 part to be used in the Dueber YTK and Ellis MYT systems
Depositing lab: Tom Ellis. Depositing organization: Imperial College London. Publication: A Multiplex MoClo Toolkit for Extensive and Flexible Engineering of Saccharomyces cerevisiae. Shaw WM, Khalil AS, Ellis T. ACS Synth Biol. 2023 Nov 6. doi: 10.1021/acssynbio.3c00423. PubMed 37930278.
Backbone
  Vector backbone: pYTK001
  Backbone manufacturer: John Dueber
  Vector type: Synthetic Biology
Growth in bacteria
  Bacterial resistance: Chloramphenicol, 25 μg/mL
  Growth temperature: 37°C
  Growth strain: DH5alpha
  Copy number: High Copy
Gene/Insert
  Gene/Insert name: tTEF1
  Species: S. cerevisiae (budding yeast)
  Cloning method: Restriction Enzyme; 5′ cloning site Unknown (unknown if destroyed)
Terms and licenses: Academic/Nonprofit Terms; Industry Terms: Not Available to Industry
How to cite: pMYT026 was a gift from Tom Ellis (Addgene plasmid # 180679 ; http://n2t.net/addgene:180679 ; RRID:Addgene_180679)
